Addgene plasmid #130164: pRDAX-481 GFP[1] L9 Stuffer/Intein1 L10 GFP[2] IRES mCherry GFP(1-9)
Purpose: PPI (BiFC/TriFC) assay vector
Depositing lab: Gary Lewin. Depositing organization: Max-Delbrueck-Centrum fuer Molekulare Medizin (MDC).
Backbone
  Vector backbone: custom built
  Vector type: Mammalian Expression
Growth in bacteria
  Bacterial resistance: Ampicillin, 100 μg/mL
  Growth temperature: 37°C
  Growth strain: DH5alpha
  Copy number: High Copy
Gene/Insert
  Gene/Insert name: GFP
  Species: M. musculus (mouse)
  Cloning method: Restriction Enzyme; 5′ cloning site unknown (unknown if destroyed); 3′ cloning site unknown (unknown if destroyed)
Terms and licenses: Academic/Nonprofit Terms; Industry Terms: Not Available to Industry
How to cite: pRDAX-481 GFP[1] L9 Stuffer/Intein1 L10 GFP[2] IRES mCherry GFP(1-9) was a gift from Gary Lewin (Addgene plasmid # 130164 ; http://n2t.net/addgene:130164 ; RRID:Addgene_130164)
