[The description below was written by a language model from this plasmid's Addgene catalogue record and pLannotate feature annotations shown in this document.]
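Description:
pRDAX-481 GFP[1] L9 Stuffer/Intein1 L10 GFP[2] IRES mCherry GFP(1-9) is a custom-built mammalian expression plasmid of about 5.4 kb intended as an assay vector for protein–protein interactions by bimolecular or trimolecular fluorescence complementation (BiFC/TriFC). In bacteria it is maintained through a high-copy ColE1/pUC-type origin and selected with ampicillin. The β-lactamase gene is driven by a cat promoter, and the bacterial module is insulated by short phage T3Te and T7Te terminators and a tonB terminator.

The mammalian cassette is driven by a CMV enhancer fused to the chicken β-actin promoter (a CAG-type arrangement). A very short match to a Tet-responsive promoter just downstream is probably only minimal-promoter or leader sequence rather than a functional TRE. The first reading frame contains two small GFP-derived segments of about 54 nt each, consistent with single β-strand tags (GFP[1] and GFP[2] in the name). They flank a central region that the name calls a stuffer/Intein1 placeholder bounded by linkers L9 and L10. The annotation software matches part of this region to chicken troponin C, and the record does not explain the discrepancy. An EMCV IRES then directs translation of mCherry, followed after a short unannotated gap by a large GFP fragment of about 580 nt corresponding to the GFP(1-9) detector. How mCherry and GFP(1-9) are joined is not stated. A PGK polyadenylation signal ends the transcript.

In the tripartite split-GFP principle, the two strand tags brought together by interacting partners complement GFP(1-9) to restore green fluorescence, while mCherry reports expression. The stuffer presumably marks the cloning position for test sequences, although the cloning sites are not recorded. The catalogue lists the insert species as mouse, whereas the annotated GFP parts are of Aequorea origin.
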