Features (pLannotate 1.2.2; 16 found; start..end, strand, type, name):
    185..564     +  enhancer       CMV enhancer: human cytomegalovirus immediate early enhancer
    566..841     +  promoter       chicken β-actin promoter: No description available
    867..883     +  promoter       tight TRE promoter (fragment): Tet-responsive promoter PTight, consisting of seven tet operator sequences followed by the minimal CMV promoter
    919..972     +  CDS            aceGFP-h (fragment): aceGFP-h is a basic (constitutively fluorescent) long stokes shift fluorescent protein published in 2003, derived from Aequorea coerulescens.
   1000..1206    +  CDS            TNNC2 (fragment): TNNC2_CHICK - Experimental evidence at protein level: Swiss-Prot protein existence level 1. Troponin is the central regulatory protein of striated muscle contraction. Tn consists of three components: Tn-I which is the inhibitor of actomyosin ATPase, Tn-T which contains the binding site for tropomyosin and Tn-C. The binding of calcium to Tn-C abolishes the inhibitory action of Tn on actin filaments. From Gallus gallus (Chicken).
   1237..1290    +  CDS            Superfolder GFP (fragment): Superfolder GFP is a basic (constitutively fluorescent) green fluorescent protein published in 2005, derived from Aequorea victoria. It is reported to be a very rapidly-maturing weak dimer.
   1331..1917    +  misc_feature   IRES2: internal ribosome entry site (IRES) of the encephalomyocarditis virus (EMCV)
   1927..2631    +  CDS            mCherry: mCherry is a basic (constitutively fluorescent) red fluorescent protein published in 2004, derived from Discosoma sp.. It is reported to be a very rapidly-maturing monomer with low acid sensitivity.
   2704..3285    +  CDS            Trp-less GFP (fragment): Trp-less GFP is a fluorescent protein published in 2012, derived from Aequorea victoria.
   3316..3521    +  polyA_signal   PGK poly(A) signal (fragment): mouse phosphoglycerate kinase 1 polyadenylation signal
   3695..3724    +  terminator     T3Te terminator: phage T3 early transcription terminator
   3746..4333    +  rep_origin     ori: high-copy-number ColE1/pMB1/pBR322/pUC origin of replication
   4345..4372    -  terminator     T7Te terminator: phage T7 early transcription terminator
   4396..5256    -  CDS            AmpR: β-lactamase; bla; confers resistance to ampicillin, carbenicillin, and related antibiotics
   5257..5359    -  promoter       cat promoter: promoter of the E. coli cat gene encoding chloramphenicol acetyltransferase
   5360..2       -  terminator     tonB terminator (across the origin): bidirectional E. coli tonB-P14 transcription terminator
>Addgene plasmid #130164 | pRDAX-481 GFP[1] L9 Stuffer/Intein1 L10 GFP[2] IRES mCherry GFP(1-9) | addgene full sequence | sequence record 270916 | Addgene NGS Result
CTTTCTGCTATGGAGGTCAGGTATGATTTAAATGGTCAGTATTGAGCGATATCTAGAGAATTCGTATAGG
TCTTGTATTCAGTCTCGCACTTTAGACATGGTCTTCTGCTGCCCGTGGTCCTCTATTCGTCGGATGTTCT
GTCGATTCTTCCTGTCTATCTGGACTGGATCTGATATCATCGTCGACATTGATTATTGACTAGTTATTAA
TAGTAATCAATTACGGGGTCATTAGTTCATAGCCCATATATGGAGTTCCGCGTTACATAACTTACGGTAA
ATGGCCCGCCTGGCTGACCGCCCAACGACCCCCGCCCATTGACGTCAATAATGACGTATGTTCCCATAGT
AACGCCAATAGGGACTTTCCATTGACGTCAATGGGTGGAGTATTTACGGTAAACTGCCCACTTGGCAGTA
CATCAAGTGTATCATATGCCAAGTACGCCCCCTATTGACGTCAATGACGGTAAATGGCCCGCCTGGCATT
ATGCCCAGTACATGACCTTATGGGACTTTCCTACTTGGCAGTACATCTACGTATTAGTCATCGCTATTAC
CATGGTCGAGGTGAGCCCCACGTTCTGCTTCACTCTCCCCATCTCCCCCCCCTCCCCACCCCCAATTTTG
TATTTATTTATTTTTTAATTATTTTGTGCAGCGATGGGGGCGGGGGGGGGGGGGGCGCGCGCCAGGCGGG
GCGGGGCGGGGCGAGGGGCGGGGCGGGGCGAGGCGGAGAGGTGCGGCGGCAGCCAATCAGAGCGGCGCGC
TCCGAAAGTTTCCTTTTATGGCGAGGCGGCGGCGGCGGCGGCCCTATAAAAAGCGAAGCGCGCGGCGGGC
GGGAGTCGCTGCGTTGGGACTTAGCCTTTAGTGAACCGTCAGAATTAATTCAGATCGATCTACAGCGCCA
CCATGGATCTGCCTGATGACCACTACCTGAGCACACAGACCATCCTCTCCAAGGACCTTAACAGTGGAGG
CAGCGGTGGTAGTGGAGGCAGCGAAGAGGAACTGAGCGAGTGCTTCAGAATCTTCGACTTCGACGGCAAC
GGCTTCATCGACAGAGAGGAGTTTGGCGACATCATCAGACTGACCGGCGAGCAGCTGACCGACGAGGACG
TGGACGAGATCTTCGGCGACTCCGACACCGACAAGAACGGCAGAATCGATTTCGACGAGTTCCTGAAGAT
GGTGGAAAACGTGCAGGCGTCGGGAGGCAGCGGTGGTAGTGGAGGCGAAAAGAGGGACCACATGGTGCTG
CTCGAGTACGTCACAGCAGCTGGCATCACCGATGCCAGCTAATGCTTAGATAAGTGAGAATTCAGATCCG
CCCCTCTCCCTCCCCCCCCCCTAACGTTACTGGCCGAAGCCGCTTGGAATAAGGCCGGTGTGCGTTTGTC
TATATGTTATTTTCCACCATATTGCCGTCTTTTGGCAATGTGAGGGCCCGGAAACCTGGCCCTGTCTTCT
TGACGAGCATTCCTAGGGGTCTTTCCCCTCTCGCCAAAGGAATGCAAGGTCTGTTGAATGTCGTGAAGGA
AGCAGTTCCTCTGGTAGCTTCTTGAAGACAAACAACGTCTGTAGCGACCCTTTGCAGGCAGCGGAACCCC
CCACCTGGCGACAGGTGCCTCTGCGGCCAAAAGCCACGTGTATAAGATACACCTGCAAAGGCGGCACAAC
CCCAGTGCCACGTTGTGAGTTGGATAGTTGTGGAAAGAGTCAAATGGCTCTCCTCAAGCGTATTCAACAA
GGGGCTGAAGGATGCCCAGAAGGTACCCCATTGTATGGGATCTGATCTGGGGCCTCGGTACACATGCTTT
ACATGTGTTTAGTCGAGGTTAAAAAAACGTCTAGGCCCCCCGAACCACGGGGACGTGGTTTTCCTTTGAA
AAACACGATGATAATATGGCCACAACCATGGGTGCAGTGAGCAAGGGCGAGGAGGATAACATGGCCATCA
TCAAGGAGTTCATGCGCTTCAAGGTGCACATGGAGGGCTCCGTGAACGGCCACGAGTTCGAGATCGAGGG
CGAGGGCGAGGGCCGCCCCTACGAGGGCACCCAGACCGCCAAGCTGAAGGTGACCAAGGGTGGCCCCCTG
CCCTTCGCCTGGGACATCCTGTCCCCTCAGTTCATGTACGGCTCCAAGGCCTACGTGAAGCACCCCGCCG
ACATCCCCGACTACTTGAAGCTGTCCTTCCCCGAGGGCTTCAAGTGGGAGCGCGTGATGAACTTCGAGGA
CGGCGGCGTGGTGACCGTGACCCAGGACTCCTCCCTGCAGGACGGCGAGTTCATCTACAAGGTGAAGCTG
CGCGGCACCAACTTCCCCTCCGACGGCCCCGTAATGCAGAAGAAGACCATGGGCTGGGAGGCCTCCTCCG
AGCGGATGTACCCCGAGGACGGCGCCCTGAAGGGCGAGATCAAGCAGAGGCTGAAGCTGAAGGACGGCGG
CCACTACGACGCTGAGGTCAAGACCACCTACAAGGCCAAGAAGCCCGTGCAGCTGCCCGGCGCCTACAAC
GTCAACATCAAGTTGGACATCACCTCCCACAACGAGGACTACACCATCGTGGAACAGTACGAACGCGCCG
AGGGCCGCCACTCCACCGGCGGCATGGACGAGCTGTACAAGAGCGGCGCTACTAACTTCAGCCTGCTGAA
GCAGGCTGGCGACGTGGAGGAGAACCCTGGACCTTCTGGAAGAAAAGGCGAAGAGCTGTTTACAGGGGTT
GTGCCTATCCTCATTGAGCTCGATGGAGATGTCAACGGCCACAAGTTCTTTGTGAGAGGGGAAGGAGAAG
GTGACGCTACTATCGGCAAACTGTCTCTGAAGTTCATTTGCACTACCGGGAAGTTGCCCGTACCATGGCC
AACACTGGTAACTACGCTGACATATGGAGTCCAGTGTTTCAGCCGTTATCCGGATCACATGAAGAGGCAT
GACTTCTTTAAATCCGCAATGCCTGAGGGATATGTCCAAGAGAGGACCATCTACTTTAAGGACGACGGTA
CCTACAAAACCCGAGCTGAAGTGAAGTTTGAGGGTGACACTCTGGTGAATCGGATTGAGCTCAAAGGCAT
CGACTTCAAGGAGGATGGCAACATCTTGGGCCATAAGCTGGAGTACAACTTCAACAGTCACAAGGTGTAC
ATCACAGCCGACAAACAGAACAATGGGATTAAGGCCAACTTCACCATACGCCACAATGTGGAAGATGGCT
CAGTCCAACTTGCGGACCATTACCAGCAGAATACGCCTATAGGGGATGGACCCGTTCTTCTGCCCTAGGT
TGCCTTGAGCATCTGACTTCTGGCTAAATTGATGATCTATTAAACAATAAAGATGTCCACATGGAAGTTT
TTTCCTGTCATACTTTGTTAAGAAGGGTGAGAACAGAGTACCTACATTTTGAATGGAAGGATTGGAGCTA
CGGGGGTGGGGGTGGGGTGGGATTAGATAAATGCCTGCTCTTTACTGAAGGCTCTTTACTATTGCTTTAT
GATAATGTTTCATAGTTGGATCGAACACATATTGATCCTCGTCACAACCACACCAGCACACCTCAAATCC
CACACCACTCCCACAATTACCATTCACTCAACAAACTCACACATCCCACGATAACGAATTCAAGCTTGAT
ATCATTCAGGACGAGCCTCAGACTCCAGCGTAACTGGACTGCAATCAACTCACTGGCTCACCTTCACGGG
TGGGCCTTTCTTCGGTAGAAAATCAAAGGATCTTCTTGAGATCCTTTTTTTCTGCGCGTAATCTGCTGCT
TGCAAACAAAAAAACCACCGCTACCAGCGGTGGTTTGTTTGCCGGATCAAGAGCTACCAACTCTTTTTCC
GAGGTAACTGGCTTCAGCAGAGCGCAGATACCAAATACTGTTCTTCTAGTGTAGCCGTAGTTAGGCCACC
ACTTCAAGAACTCTGTAGCACCGCCTACATACCTCGCTCTGCTAATCCTGTTACCAGTGGCTGCTGCCAG
TGGCGATAAGTCGTGTCTTACCGGGTTGGACTCAAGACGATAGTTACCGGATAAGGCGCAGCGGTCGGGC
TGAACGGGGGGTTCGTGCACACAGCCCAGCTTGGAGCGAACGACCTACACCGAACTGAGATACCTACAGC
GTGAGCTATGAGAAAGCGCCACGCTTCCCGAAGGGAGAAAGGCGGACAGGTATCCGGTAAGCGGCAGGGT
CGGAACAGGAGAGCGCACGAGGGAGCTTCCAGGGGGAAACGCCTGGTATCTTTATAGTCCTGTCGGGTTT
CGCCACCTCTGACTTGAGCATCGATTTTTGTGATGCTCGTCAGGGGGGCGGAGCCTATGGAAAAACGCCA
GCAACGCAGAAAGGCCCACCCGAAGGTGAGCCAGGTGATTACATTTGGGCCCTCATTACCAATGCTTAAT
CAGTGAGGCACCTATCTCAGCGATCTGTCTATTTCGTTCATCCATAGTTGCCTGACTCCCCGTCGTGTAG
ATAACTACGATGCGGGAGGGCTTACCATCTGGCCCCAGTGCTGCAATGATACCGCGAGAACCACGCTCAC
CGGCTCCAGATTTATCAGCAATAAACCAGCCAGCCGGGAGGGCCGAGCGCAGAAGTGATCCTGCAACTTT
ATCCGCCTCCATCCAGTCTATTAATTGTTGCCGGGAAGCTAGAGTAAGTAGTTCGCCAGTTAATAGTTTG
CGCAACGTTGTTGCCATTGCTACAGGCATCGTGGTGTCACGCTCGTCGTTTGGTATGGCTTCATTCAGCT
CCGGTTCCCAACGATCAAGGCGAGTTACATGATCCCCCATGTTGTGCAAAAAAGCGGTTAGCTCCTTCGG
TCCTCCGATCGTTGCCAGAAGTAAGTTGGCCGCAGTGTTATCACTCATGGTTATGGCAGCACTGCATAAT
TCTCTTACTGTCATGCCATCCGTGAGATGCTTTTCTGTGACTGGTGAGTACTCAACCAAGTCATTCTGAG
AATAGTGTATGCGGCGACCGAGTTGCTCTTGCCCGGCGTCAATACGGGATAATACCGCGCCACATAGCAG
AACTTTAAAAGTGCTCATCATTGGAAAACGTTCTTCGGGGCGTAAACTCTCAAGGATCTTACCGCTGTTG
AGATCCAGTTCGATGTAACCCACTCGTGCACCCAACTGATCTTCAGCATCTTTTACTTTCACCAGCGTTT
CTGGGTGAGCAAAAACAGGAAGGCAAAATGCCGCAAAAAAGGGAATAAGGGCGACACGGAAATGTTGAAT
ACTCATTTTAGCTTCCTTAGCTCCTGAAAATCTCGATAACTCAAAAAATACGCCCGGTAGTGATCTTATT
TCATTATGGTGAAAGTTGGAACCTCTTACGTGCCGATCAAGTCAAAAGCCTCCGGTCGGAGGCTTTTGA
